>Addgene plasmid #12284 | pIRES2-EGFP-SHP2CS | addgene full sequence | sequence record 142549 | Addgene NGS Result
CATGCATTAGTTATTAATAGTAATCAATTACGGGGTCATTAGTTCATAGCCCATATATGGAGTTCCGCGT
TACATAACTTACGGTAAATGGCCCGCCTGGCTGACCGCCCAACGACCCCCGCCCATTGACGTCAATAATG
ACGTATGTTCCCATAGTAACGCCAATAGGGACTTTCCATTGACGTCAATGGGTGGAGTATTTACGGTAAA
CTGCCCACTTGGCAGTACATCAAGTGTATCATATGCCAAGTACGCCCCCTATTGACGTCAATGACGGTAA
ATGGCCCGCCTGGCATTATGCCCAGTACATGACCTTATGGGACTTTCCTACTTGGCAGTACATCTACGTA
TTAGTCATCGCTATTACCATGGTGATGCGGTTTTGGCAGTACATCAATGGGCGTGGATAGCGGTTTGACT
CACGGGGATTTCCAAGTCTCCACCCCATTGACGTCAATGGGAGTTTGTTTTGGCACCAAAATCAACGGGA
CTTTCCAAAATGTCGTAACAACTCCGCCCCATTGACGCAAATGGGCGGTAGGCGTGTACGGTGGGAGGTC
TATATAAGCAGAGCTGGTTTAGTGAACCGTCAGATCCGCTAGCGCTACCGGACTCAGATCTCGAGCTCAA
GCTTCGAATTCCGGGCGGGAGGAACATGACATCGCGGAGATGGTTTCACCCAAATATCACTGGTGTGGAG
GCAGAAAACCTACTGTTGACAAGAGGAGTTGATGGCAGTTTTTTGGCAAGGCCTAGTAAAAGTAACCCTG
GAGACTTCACACTTTCCGTTAGAAGAAATGGAGCTGTCACCCACATCAAGATTCAGAACACTGGTGATTA
CTATGACCTGTATGGAGGGGAGAAATTTGCCACTTTGGCTGAGTTGGTCCAGTATTACATGGAACATCAC
GGGCAATTAAAAGAGAAGAATGGAGATGTCATTGAGCTTAAATATCCTCTGAACTGTGCAGATCCTACCT
CTGAAAGGTGGTTTCATGGACATCTCTCTGGGAAAGAAGCAGAGAAATTATTAACTGAAAAAGGAAAACA
TGGTAGTTTTCTTGTACGAGAGAGCCAGAGCCACCCTGGAGATTTTGTTCTTTCTGTGCGCACTGGTGAT
GACAAAGGGGAGAGCAATGACGGCAAGTCTAAAGTGACCCATGTTATGATTCGCTGTCAGGAACTGAAAT
ACGACGTTGGTGGAGGAGAACGGTTTGATTCTTTGACAGATCTTGTGGAACATTATAAGAAGAATCCTAT
GGTGGAAACATTGGGTACAGTACTACAACTCAAGCAGCCCCTTAACACGACTCGTATAAATGCTGCTGAA
ATAGAAAGCAGAGTTCGAGAACTAAGCAAATTAGCTGAGACCACAGATAAAGTCAAACAAGGCTTTTGGG
AAGAATTTGAGACACTACAACAACAGGAGTGCAAACTTCTCTACAGCCGAAAAGAGGGTCAAAGGCAAGA
AAACAAAAACAAAAATAGATATAAAAACATCCTGCCCTTTGATCATACCAGGGTTGTCCTACACGATGGT
GATCCCAATGAGCCTGTTTCAGATTACATCAATGCAAATATCATCATGCCTGAATTTGAAACCAAGTGCA
ACAATTCAAAGCCCAAAAAGAGTTACATTGCCACACAAGGCTGCCTGCAAAACACGGTGAATGACTTTTG
GCGGATGGTGTTCCAAGAAAACTCCCGAGTGATTGTCATGACAACGAAAGAAGTGGAGAGAGGAAAGAGT
AAATGTGTCAAATACTGGCCTGATGAGTATGCTCTAAAAGAATATGGCGTCATGCGTGTTAGGAACGTCA
AAGAAAGCGCCGCTCATGACTATACGCTAAGAGAACTTAAACTTTCAAAGGTTGGACAAGGGAATACGGA
GAGAACGGTCTGGCAATACCACTTTCGGACCTGGCCGGACCACGGCGTGCCCAGCGACCCTGGGGGCGTG
CTGGACTTCCTGGAGGAGGTGCACCATAAGCAGGAGAGCATCATGGATGCAGGGCCGGTCGTGGTGCACT
CGAGTGCTGGAATTGGCCGGACAGGGACGTTCATTGTGATTGATATTCTTATTGACATCATCAGAGAGAA
AGGTGTTGACTGCGATATTGACGTTCCCAAAACCATCCAGATGGTGCGGTCTCAGAGGTCAGGGATGGTC
CAGACAGAAGCACAGTACCGATTTATCTATATGGCGGTCCAGCATTATATTGAAACACTACAGCGCAGGA
TTGAAGAAGAGCAGAAAAGCAAGAGGAAAGGGCACGAATTTACAAATATTAAGTATTCTCTAGCGGACCA
GACGAGTGGAGATCAGAGCCCTCTCCCGCCTTGTACTCCAACGCCACCCTGTGCAGAAATGAGAGAAGAC
AGTGCTAGAGTCTTTGAAAACGTAGGCCTGATGCAACAGCAGAAAAGTTTCAGAAAACTCATCTCTGAAG
AGGATCTGTGAGAATTCTGCAGTCGACGGTACCGCGGGCCCGGGATCCGCCCCTCTCCCTCCCCCCCCCC
TAACGTTACTGGCCGAAGCCGCTTGGAATAAGGCCGGTGTGCGTTTGTCTATATGTTATTTTCCACCATA
TTGCCGTCTTTTGGCAATGTGAGGGCCCGGAAACCTGGCCCTGTCTTCTTGACGAGCATTCCTAGGGGTC
TTTCCCCTCTCGCCAAAGGAATGCAAGGTCTGTTGAATGTCGTGAAGGAAGCAGTTCCTCTGGAAGCTTC
TTGAAGACAAACAACGTCTGTAGCGACCCTTTGCAGGCAGCGGAACCCCCCACCTGGCGACAGGTGCCTC
TGCGGCCAAAAGCCACGTGTATAAGATACACCTGCAAAGGCGGCACAACCCCAGTGCCACGTTGTGAGTT
GGATAGTTGTGGAAAGAGTCAAATGGCTCTCCTCAAGCGTATTCAACAAGGGGCTGAAGGATGCCCAGAA
GGTACCCCATTGTATGGGATCTGATCTGGGGCCTCGGTACACATGCTTTACATGTGTTTAGTCGAGGTTA
AAAAAACGTCTAGGCCCCCCGAACCACGGGGACGTGGTTTTCCTTTGAAAAACACGATGATAATATGGCC
ACAACCATGGTGAGCAAGGGCGAGGAGCTGTTCACCGGGGTGGTGCCCATCCTGGTCGAGCTGGACGGCG
ACGTAAACGGCCACAAGTTCAGCGTGTCCGGCGAGGGCGAGGGCGATGCCACCTACGGCAAGCTGACCCT
GAAGTTCATCTGCACCACCGGCAAGCTGCCCGTGCCCTGGCCCACCCTCGTGACCACCCTGACCTACGGC
GTGCAGTGCTTCAGCCGCTACCCCGACCACATGAAGCAGCACGACTTCTTCAAGTCCGCCATGCCCGAAG
GCTACGTCCAGGAGCGCACCATCTTCTTCAAGGACGACGGCAACTACAAGACCCGCGCCGAGGTGAAGTT
CGAGGGCGACACCCTGGTGAACCGCATCGAGCTGAAGGGCATCGACTTCAAGGAGGACGGCAACATCCTG
GGGCACAAGCTGGAGTACAACTACAACAGCCACAACGTCTATATCATGGCCGACAAGCAGAAGAACGGCA
TCAAGGTGAACTTCAAGATCCGCCACAACATCGAGGACGGCAGCGTGCAGCTCGCCGACCACTACCAGCA
GAACACCCCCATCGGCGACGGCCCCGTGCTGCTGCCCGACAACCACTACCTGAGCACCCAGTCCGCCCTG
AGCAAAGACCCCAACGAGAAGCGCGATCACATGGTCCTGCTGGAGTTCGTGACCGCCGCCGGGATCACTC
TCGGCATGGACGAGCTGTACAAGTAAAGCGGCCGCGACTCTAGATCATAATCAGCCATACCACATTTGTA
GAGGTTTTACTTGCTTTAAAAAACCTCCCACACCTCCCCCTGAACCTGAAACATAAAATGAATGCAATTG
TTGTTGTTAACTTGTTTATTGCAGCTTATAATGGTTACAAATAAAGCAATAGCATCACAAATTTCACAAA
TAAAGCATTTTTTTCACTGCATTCTAGTTGTGGTTTGTCCAAACTCATCAATGTATCTTAAGGCGTAAAT
TGTAAGCGTTAATATTTTGTTAAAATTCGCGTTAAATTTTTGTTAAATCAGCTCATTTTTTAACCAATAG
GCCGAAATCGGCAAAATCCCTTATAAATCAAAAGAATAGACCGAGATAGGGT
[37 nt withheld, positions 4183-4219]
AAAGAACGTGGACTCCAACGTCAAAGG
[49 nt withheld, positions 4247-4295]
T
[91 nt withheld, positions 4297-4387]
G
[124 nt withheld, positions 4389-4512]
CAGGTGGCACTTTTCGGGGAAATGTGCGCGGAACCCCTATTTGTTTATTTTTCTAAATACATTCAAATAT
GTATCCGCTCATGAGACAATAACCCTGATAAATGCTTCAATAATATTGAAAAAGGAAGAGTCCTGAGGCG
GAAAGAACCAGCTGTGGAATGTGTGTCAGTTAGGGTGTGGAAAGTCCCCAGGCTCCCCAGCAGGCAGAAG
TATGCAAAGCATGCATCTCAATTAGTCAGCAACCAGGTGTGGAAAGTCCCCAGGCTCCCCAGCAGGCAGA
AGTATGCAAAGCATGCATCTCAATTAGTCAGCAACCATAGTCCCGCCCCTAACTCCGCCCATCCCGCCCC
TAACTCCGCCCAGTTCCGCCCATTCTCCGCCCCATGGCTGACTAATTTTTTTTATTTATGCAGAGGCCGA
GGCCGCCTCGGCCTCTGAGCTATTCCAGAAGTAGTGAGGAGGCTTTTTTGGAGGCCTAGGCTTTTGCAAA
GATCGATCAAGAGACAGGATGAGGATCGTTTCGCATGATTGAACAAGATGGATTGCACGCAGGTTCTCCG
GCCGCTTGGGTGGAGAGGCTATTCGGCTATGACTGGGCACAACAGACAATCGGCTGCTCTGATGCCGCCG
TGTTCCGGCTGTCAGCGCAGGGGCGCCCGGTTCTTTTTGTCAAGACCGACCTGTCCGGTGCCCTGAATGA
ACTGCAAGACGAGGCAGCGCGGCTATCGTGGCTGGCCACGACGGGCGTTCCTTGCGCAGCTGTGCTCGAC
GTTGTCACTGAAGCGGGAAGGGACTGGCTGCTATTGGGCGAAGTGCCGGGGCAGGATCTCCTGTCATCTC
ACCTTGCTCCTGCCGAGAAAGTATCCATCATGGCTGATGCAATGCGGCGGCTGCATACGCTTGATCCGGC
TACCTGCCCATTCGACCACCAAGCGAAACATCGCATCGAGCGAGCACGTACTCGGATGGAAGCCGGTCTT
GTCGATCAGGATGATCTGGACGAAGAGCATCAGGGGCTCGCGCCAGCCGAACTGTTCGCCAGGCTCAAGG
CGAGCATGCCCGACGGCGAGGATCTCGTCGTGACCCATGGCGATGCCTGCTTGCCGAATATCATGGTGGA
AAATGGCCGCTTTTCTGGATTCATCGACTGTGGCCGGCTGGGTGTGGCGGACCGCTATCAGGACATAGCG
TTGGCTACCCGTGATATTGCTGAAGAGCTTGGCGGCGAATGGGCTGACCGCTTCCTCGTGCTTTACGGTA
TCGCCGCTCCCGATTCGCAGCGCATCGCCTTCTATCGCCTTCTTGACGAGTTCTTCTGAGCGGGACTCTG
GGGTTCGAAATGACCGACCAAGCGACGCCCAACCTGCCATCACGAGATTTCGATTCCACCGCCGCCTTCT
ATGAAAGGTTGGGCTTCGGAATCGTTTTCCGGGACGCCGGCTGGATGATCCTCCAGCGCGGGGATCTCAT
GCTGGAGTTCTTCGCCCACCCTAGGGGGAGGCTAACTGAAACACGGAAGGAGACAATACCGGAAGGAACC
CGCGCTATGACGGCAATAAAAAGACAGAATAAAACGCACGGTGTTGGGTCGTTTGTTCATAAACGCGGGG
TTCGGTCCCAGGGCTGGCACTCTGTCGATACCCCACCGAGACCCCATTGGGGCCAATACGCCCGCGTTTC
TTCCTTTTCCCCACCCCACCCCCCAAGTTCGGGTGAAGGCCCAGGGCTCGCAGCCAACGTCGGGGCGGCA
GGCCCTGCCATAGCCTCAGGTTACTCATATATACTTTAGATTGATTTAAAACTTCATTTTTAATTTAAAA
GGATCTAGGTGAAGATCCTTTTTGATAATCTCATGACCAAAATCCCTTAACGTGAGTTTTCGTTCCACTG
AGCGTCAGACCCCGTAGAAAAGATCAAAGGATCTTCTTGAGATCCTTTTTTTCTGCGCGTAATCTGCTGC
TTGCAAACAAAAAAACCACCGCTACCAGCGGTGGTTTGTTTGCCGGATCAAGAGCTACCAACTCTTTTTC
CGAAGGTAACTGGCTTCAGCAGAGCGCAGATACCAAATACTGTTCTTCTAGTGTAGCCGTAGTTAGGCCA
CCACTTCAAGAACTCTGTAGCACCGCCTACATACCTCGCTCTGCTAATCCTGTTACCAGTGGCTGCTGCC
AGTGGCGATAAGTCGTGTCTTACCGGGTTGGACTCAAGACGATAGTTACCGGATAAGGCGCAGCGGTCGG
GCTGAACGGGGGGTTCGTGCACACAGCCCAGCTTGGAGCGAACGACCTACACCGAACTGAGATACCTACA
GCGTGAGCTATGAGAAAGCGCCACGCTTCCCGAAGGGAGAAAGGCGGACAGGTATCCGGTAAGCGGCAGG
GTCGGAACAGGAGAGCGCACGAGGGAGCTTCCAGGGGGAAACGCCTGGTATCTTTATAGTCCTGTCGGGT
TTCGCCACCTCTGACTTGAGCGTCGATTTTTGTGATGCTCGTCAGGGGGGCGGAGCCTATGGAAAAACGC
CAGCAACGCGGCCTTTTTACGGTTCCTGGCCTTTTGCTGGCCTTTTGCTCACATGTTCTTTCCTGCGTTA
TCCCCTGATTCTGTGGATAACCGTATTACCGC
Features (pLannotate 1.2.2; 18 found; start..end, strand, type, name):
     68..371     +  enhancer       CMV enhancer: human cytomegalovirus immediate early enhancer
    372..575     +  promoter       CMV promoter: human cytomegalovirus (CMV) immediate early promoter
    598..641     +  misc_feature   MCS (fragment): multiple cloning site
    656..2434    +  CDS            PTPN11: PTN11_HUMAN - Also known as PTP2C, SHPTP2. Experimental evidence at protein level: Swiss-Prot protein existence level 1. Acts downstream of various receptor and cytoplasmic protein tyrosine kinases to participate in the signal transduction from the cell surface to the nucleus (PubMed:10655584, PubMed:18559669, PubMed:18829466, PubMed:26742426, PubMed:28074573). Positively regulates MAPK signal transduction pathway (PubMed:28074573). Dephosphorylates GAB1, ARHGAP35 and EGFR (PubMed:28074573). Dephosphorylates ROCK2 at 'Tyr-722' resulting in stimulation of its RhoA binding activity (PubMed:18559
   2435..2458    +  CDS            3xMyc (fragment): 3 tandem Myc epitope tags
   2462..2498    +  misc_feature   MCS (fragment): multiple cloning site
   2500..3086    +  misc_feature   IRES2: internal ribosome entry site (IRES) of the encephalomyocarditis virus (EMCV)
   3087..3806    +  CDS            EGFP: the original enhanced GFP (Yang et al., 1996) mammalian codon-optimized
   3823..3906    +  CDS            large T antigen (fragment): large T antigen from SV40 (simian virus 40)
   3929..4050    +  polyA_signal   SV40 poly(A) signal: SV40 polyadenylation signal
   4084..4512    -  rep_origin     f1 ori (sequence partly withheld): f1 bacteriophage origin of replication; arrow indicates direction of (+) strand synthesis
   4539..4643    +  promoter       AmpR promoter: bla
   4645..5002    +  promoter       SV40 promoter: SV40 enhancer and early promoter
   5037..5831    +  CDS            NeoR/KanR: aminoglycoside phosphotransferase from Tn5; aph(3')-II (or nptII); confers resistance to neomycin, kanamycin, and G418 (Geneticin®)
   5852..6004    +  CDS            ble (fragment): BLE_KLEPN - Experimental evidence at protein level: Swiss-Prot protein existence level 1. Binding protein with a strong affinity to the bleomycin family of antibiotics. Binds to CL990; an antimitotic-antibiotic compound. From Klebsiella pneumoniae.
   6063..6110    +  polyA_signal   HSV TK poly(A) signal: herpes simplex virus thymidine kinase polyadenylation signal (Cole and Stacy, 1985)
   6201..6217    -  polyA_signal   bGH poly(A) signal (fragment): bovine growth hormone polyadenylation signal
   6439..7027    +  rep_origin     ori: high-copy-number ColE1/pMB1/pBR322/pUC origin of replication
