[The description below was written by a language model from this plasmid's Addgene catalogue record and pLannotate feature annotations shown in this document.]
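Description:
pIRES2-EGFP-SHP2CS is a mammalian expression plasmid built on the Clontech pIRES2-EGFP backbone that carries a catalytically altered form of the human tyrosine phosphatase SHP-2 (PTPN11, also called PTP2C or PTP-1D). The insert, about 1.9 kb and cloned between two retained EcoRI sites, bears a cysteine 459 to serine substitution and a C-terminal Myc epitope; the annotation picks this tag up as a short fragment matching a Myc repeat directly after the PTPN11 coding region. Cys459 is the active-site nucleophile of the phosphatase domain, so this type of C-to-S change is generally used to produce a phosphatase-inactive protein that can still engage substrates. The associated publication concerns identification of an SHP-2 substrate in epidermal growth factor signalling.

Transcription is driven by the CMV immediate early enhancer and promoter. Downstream of the SHP-2CS-Myc open reading frame lies the EMCV internal ribosome entry site followed by EGFP, and the unit ends in an SV40 polyadenylation signal. This produces a single bicistronic mRNA from which the phosphatase and EGFP are translated as separate proteins, so green fluorescence marks transfected cells without fusing a reporter to SHP-2.

A NeoR/KanR cassette (Tn5 aminoglycoside phosphotransferase) sits behind both a bacterial promoter and the SV40 early promoter and ends in an HSV TK poly(A) signal. It confers kanamycin resistance in E. coli and G418 resistance in mammalian cells. A high-copy ColE1/pUC-type origin supports bacterial propagation, and an f1 origin is also present. The sequenced record is 7,134 nt, which is larger than the sum of the catalogue's stated backbone (3,500 bp) and insert sizes, so the listed backbone size appears to be an underestimate.
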