Addgene plasmid #12284: pIRES2-EGFP-SHP2CS
Depositing lab: Anton Bennett. Depositing organization: Yale University. Publication: The major vault protein is a novel substrate for the tyrosine phosphatase SHP-2 and scaffold protein in epidermal growth factor signaling. Kolli S, Zito CI, Mossink MH, Wiemer EA, Bennett AM. J Biol Chem. 2004 Jul 9. 279(28):29374-85. 10.1074/jbc.M313955200 PubMed 15133037.
Backbone
  Vector backbone: pIRES2-EGFP
  Backbone manufacturer: Clontech
  Backbone size w/o insert (bp): 3500
  Vector type: Mammalian Expression
  Selectable markers: Neomycin (select with G418)
Growth in bacteria
  Bacterial resistance: Kanamycin, 50 μg/mL
  Growth temperature: 37°C
  Growth strain: DH5alpha
  Copy number: Unknown
Gene/Insert
  Gene/Insert name: SHP-2CS (alt names: PTP2C; PTP-1D)
  Species: H. sapiens (human)
  Insert size (bp): 1900
  Mutation: Cysteine 459 mutated to Serine
  GenBank ID: NP_002825
  Entrez Gene: PTPN11 (a.k.a. BPTP3, CFC, JMML, METCDS, NS1, PTP-1D, PTP2C, SH-PTP2, SH-PTP3, SHP2)
  Tag / fusion protein: Myc (C terminal on insert)
  Cloning method: Restriction Enzyme; 5′ cloning site EcoRI (not destroyed); 3′ cloning site EcoRI (not destroyed)
  Sequencing primers: 5′ CMV-F
Resource information
  A portion of this plasmid was derived from a plasmid made by: Neel.BG Department of Medicine, Beth Israel Deaconess Medical Center, Boston,Massachusetts 02115, USA.
Terms and licenses: Academic/Nonprofit Terms; Industry Terms: Not Available to Industry
How to cite: pIRES2-EGFP-SHP2CS was a gift from Anton Bennett (Addgene plasmid # 12284 ; http://n2t.net/addgene:12284 ; RRID:Addgene_12284)
