>Addgene plasmid #12284 | pIRES2-EGFP-SHP2CS | addgene partial sequence | sequence record 18849 | CMV-F 5'-CGCAAATGGGCGGTAGGCGTG-3'
TGACCGTCAGATCCGCTAGCGCTACCGGACTCAGATCTCGAGCTCAAGCTTCGAATTCCGGGCGGGAGGA
ACATGACATCGCGGAGATGGTTTCACCCAAATATCACTGGTGTGGAGGCAGAAAACCTACTGTTGACAAG
AGGAGTTGATGGCAGTTTTTTGGCAAGGCCTAGTAAAAGTAACCCTGGAGACTTCACACTTTCCGTTAGA
AGAAATGGAGCTGTCACCCACATCAAGATTCAGAACACTGGTGATTACTATGACCTGTATGGAGGGGAGA
AATTTGCCACTTTGGCTGAGTTGGTCCAGTATTACATGGAACATCACGGGCAATTAAAAGAGAAGAATGG
AGATGTCATTGAGCTTAAATATCCTCTGAACTGTGCAGATCCTACCTCTGAAAGGTGGTTTCATGGACAT
CTCTCTGGGAAAGAAGCAGAGAAATTATTAACTGAAAAAGGAAAACATGGTAGTTTTCTTGTACGAGAGA
GCCAGAGCCACCCTGGAGATTTTGTTCTTTCTGTGCGCACTGGTGATGACAAAGGGGAGAGCAATGACGG
CAAGTCTAAAGTGACCCATGTTATGATTCGCTGTCAGGAACTGAAATACGACGTTGGTGGAGGAGAACGG
TTTGATTCTTTGACAGATCTTGTGGAACATTATAAGAAGAATCCTATGGTGGAAACATTGGGTACAGTAC
TACAACTCAAGCAGCCCCTTAACACGACTCGTATAAATGCTGCTGAAATAGAAAGCAGAGTTCGAGAACT
AAGCAAATTAGCTGAGACCACAGATAAAGTCAAACAAGGCTTTTGGGAAGAATTTGAGACACTACAACAA
CAGGAGTGCAAACTTCTCTAC
